>Addgene plasmid #115824 | pscALPS-SIV-ASC vpr | addgene full sequence | sequence record 232529 | Addgene NGS Result
AATCTGCTTAGGGTTAGGCGTTTTGCGCTGCTTCGCGATGTACGGGCCAGATATACGCGCTGTGGAATGT
GTGTCAGTTAGGGTGTGGAAAGTCCCCAGGCTCCCCAGCAGGCAGAAGTATGCAAAGCATGCATCTCAAT
TAGTCAGCAACCAGGTGTGGAAAGTCCCCAGGCTCCCCAGCAGGCAGAAGTATGCAAAGCATGCATCTCA
ATTAGTCAGCAACCATAGTCCCGCCCCTAACTCCGCCCATCCCGCCCCTAACTCCGCCCAGTTCCGCCCA
TTCTCCGCCCCATGGCTGACTAATTTTTTTTATTTATGCAGAGGCCGAGGCCGCCTCTGCCTCTGAGCTA
TTCCAGAAGTAGTGAGGAGGCTTTTTTGGAGGCCTAGGCTTTTGCAAAAAGCTCGCGTTGACATTGATTA
TTGACTAGTTATTAATAGTAATCAATTACGGGGTCATTAGTTCATAGCCCATATATGGAGTTCCGCGTTA
CATAACTTACGGTAAATGGCCCGCCTGGCTGACCGCCCAACGACCCCCGCCCATTGACGTCAATAATGAC
GTATGTTCCCATAGTAACGCCAATAGGGACTTTCCATTGACGTCAATGGGTGGAGTATTTACGGTAAACT
GCCCACTTGGCAGTACATCAAGTGTATCATATGCCAAGTACGCCCCCTATTGACGTCAATGACGGTAAAT
GGCCCGCCTGGCATTATGCCCAGTACATGACCTTATGGGACTTTCCTACTTGGCAGTACATCTACGTATT
AGTCATCGCTATTACCATGGTGATGCGGTTTTGGCAGTACATCAATGGGCGTGGATAGCGGTTTGACTCA
CGGGGATTTCCAAGTCTCCACCCCATTGACGTCAATGGGAGTTTGTTTTGGCACCAAAATCAACGGGACT
TTCCAAAATGTCGTAACAACTCCGCCCCATTGACGCAAATGGGCGGTAGGCGTGTACGGTGGGAGGTCTA
TATAAGCAGCGCGTTTTGCCTGTACTGGGTCTCTCTGGTTAGACCAGATCTGAGCCTGGGAGCTCTCTGG
CTAACTAGGGAACCCACTGCTTAAGCCTCAATAAAGCTTGCCTTGAGTGCTTCAAGTAGTGTGTGCCCGT
CTGTTGTGTGACTCTGGTAACTAGAGATCCCTCAGACCCTTTTAGTCAGTGTGGAAAATCTCTAGCAGTG
GCGCCCGAACAGGGACTTGAAAGCGAAAGGGAAACCAGAGGAGCTCTCTCGACGCAGGACTCGGCTTGCT
GAAGCGCGCACGGCAAGAGGCGAGGGGCGGCGACTGGTGAGTACGCCAAAAATTTTGACTAGCGGAGGCT
AGAAGGAGAGAGATGGGTGCGAGAGCGTCAGTATTAAGCGGGGGAGAATTAGATCGCGATGGGAAAAAAT
TCGGTTAAGGCCAGGGGGAAAGAAAAAATATAAATTAAAACATATAGTATGGGCAAGCAGGGAGCTAGAA
CGATTCGCAGTTAATCCTGGCCTGTTAGAAACATCAGAAGGCTGTAGACAAATACTGGGACAGCTACAAC
CATCCCTTCAGACAGGATCAGAAGAACTTAGATCATTATATAATACAGTAGCAACCCTCTATTGTGTGCA
TCAAAGGATAGAGATAAAAGACACCAAGGAAGCTTTAGACAAGATAGAGGAAGAGCAAAACAAAAGTAAG
ACCACCGCACAGCAAGCGGCCGGCCGCTGATCTTCAGACCTGGAGGAGGAGATATGAGGGACAATTGGAG
AAGTGAATTATATAAATATAAAGTAGTAAAAATTGAACCATTAGGAGTAGCACCCACCAAGGCAAAGAGA
AGAGTGGTGCAGAGAGAAAAAAGAGCAGTGGGAATAGGAGCTTTGTTCCTTGGGTTCTTGGGAGCAGCAG
GAAGCACTATGGGCGCAGCGTCAATGACGCTGACGGTACAGGCCAGACAATTATTGTCTGGTATAGTGCA
GCAGCAGAACAATTTGCTGAGGGCTATTGAGGCGCAACAGCATCTGTTGCAACTCACAGTCTGGGGCATC
AAGCAGCTCCAGGCAAGAATCCTGGCTGTGGAAAGATACCTAAAGGATCAACAGCTCCTGGGGATTTGGG
GTTGCTCTGGAAAACTCATTTGCACCACTGCTGTGCCTTGGAATGCTAGTTGGAGTAATAAATCTCTGGA
ACAGATTTGGAATCACACGACCTGGATGGAGTGGGACAGAGAATTAACAATTACACAAGCTTAATACACT
CCTTAATTGAAGAATCGCAAAACCAGCAAGAAAAGAATGAACAAGAATTATTGGAATTAGATAAATGGGC
AAGTTTGTGGAATTGGTTTAACATAACAAATTGGCTGTGGTATATAAAATTATTCATAATGATAGTAGGA
GGCTTGGTAGGTTTAAGAATAGTTTTTGCTGTACTTTCTATAGTGAATAGAGTTAGGCAGGGATATTCAC
CATTATCGTTTCAGACCCACCTCCCAACCCCGAGGGGACCCGACAGGCCCGAAGGAATAGAAGAAGAAGG
TGGAGAGAGAGACAGAGACAGATCCATTCGATTAGTGAACGGATCGGCACTGCGTGCGCCAATTCTGCAG
ACAAATGGCAGTATTCATCCACAATTTTAAAAGAAAAGGGGGGATTGGGGGGTACAGTGCAGGGGAAAGA
ATAGTAGACATAATAGCAACAGACATACAAACTAAAGAATTACAAAAACAAATTACAAAAATTCAAAATT
TTCGGGTTTATTACAGGGACAGCAGAGATCCAGTTTGGTTAATTAACTGCAGCCCCGATAAAATAAAAGA
TTTTATTTAGTCTCCAGAAAAAGGGGGGAATGAAAGACCCCACCTGTAGGTTTGGCAAGCTAGCTGCAGT
AACGCCATTTTGCAAGGCATGGAAAAATACCAAACCAAGAATAGAGAAGTTCAGATCAAGGGCGGGTACA
TGAAAATAGCTAACGTTGGGCCAAACAGGATATCTGCGGTGAGCAGTTTCGGCCCCGGCCCGGGGCCAAG
AACAGATGGTCACCGCAGTTTCGGCCCCGGCCCGAGGCCAAGAACAGATGGTCCCCAGATATGGCCCAAC
CCTCAGCAGTTTCTTAAGACCCATCAGATGTTTCCAGGCTCCCCCAAGGACCTGAAATGACCCTGCGCCT
TATTTGAATTAACCAATCAGCCTGCTTCTCGCTTCTGTTCGCGCGCTTCTGCTTCCCGAGCTCTATAAAA
GAGCTCACAACCCCTCACTCGGCGCGCCAGTCCTCCGACAGACTGAGTCGCCCGGGGGTCTAGAGCCGCC
ATGGATTATAAAGATGACGATGACAAAGACTATAAAGACGATGACGACAAAGATTACAAGGACGACGACG
ACAAAGCGGCCGCTATGGAGGGTATCCCACCTAGCCACCCTCCCCACTGGCTTTCAAGAACAGAGATGAG
CCAGCGGCAGATTCAAGAAACTCTCTGGGAGTTGAATGAAGAAGCTGAGAAGCACTTTAGTAGGGAAGAA
CTTCGAGGGGTTTGGCAGCATTGTTTGTCCCTCCCGGCCGACATTAACTGGACGGAACAACAGGCATGGG
CAGCTACTGCTATAGACTACATTAAAATTATACAGAAACTGCTGTGGGACCATTACAAAAAAGGATGTTT
CCATCGCTACCACGTAAGGGTGAGGAGATTTCCGCAGCTCCGCCCGCTCAGGGGGACAGCTGGACAGGAA
ACGCCTCACGATAGCGATCCGCCACAGGTTCTCCGCCCCTCCAGGTATCATCCAGACAACTAACCCGGGG
AATTCTCGACCTTGACTGGCGGCGCGACCTTGAGGCCTGCGTTCGCCTCAGTTGCCCCCTCTGTGCAATG
GGGAGACGCGCCTCATCGCTTGACAACGGCCGAAGAGCCGCCGCGCTTCCGTCTCCCGCGTGCGCGCGCC
ATGCTGCCCACCCCCGTTCCGCACTGACCCTCCCCCGTGCCCCGCGTCCCGTACTGCCGCCCCGCCCCGA
GTCCCATGCCGCAGCCACCGCGACGGAGCCCGCAGGCGGGAACCTGCCTCCGCGCGTTAGCGCGCACGCG
CGCCTCATGTGTCGTCCCCATCAGCGCCGGCTTCCGTCTATAGGCCAGATGCACTGTCACTCTGGCGAAG
TCGCAGACCCGATTGGCCGGGACGGAGGCGCGAGACCGGGTTGCGGGCGGGGCCGAACGTGGTATAAAAG
GGGCGGGAGGCCAGGCTCGTGCCGTTTTGCAGACGCCACCGCCGAGGAAAACCGTGTACTATTAGCCACG
CGTGCCACCATGACCGAGTACAAGCCCACGGTGCGCCTCGCCACCCGCGACGACGTCCCCCGGGCCGTAC
GCACCCTCGCCGCCGCGTTCGCCGACTACCCCGCCACGCGCCACACCGTCGACCCGGACCGCCACATCGA
GCGGGTCACCGAGCTGCAAGAACTCTTCCTCACGCGCGTCGGGCTCGACATCGGCAAGGTGTGGGTCGCG
GACGACGGCGCCGCGGTGGCGGTCTGGACCACGCCGGAGAGCGTCGAAGCGGGGGCGGTGTTCGCCGAGA
TCGGCCCGCGCATGGCCGAGTTGAGCGGTTCCCGGCTGGCCGCGCAGCAACAGATGGAAGGCCTCCTGGC
GCCGCACCGGCCCAAGGAGCCCGCGTGGTTCCTGGCCACCGTCGGCGTCTCGCCCGACCACCAGGGCAAG
GGTCTGGGCAGCGCCGTCGTGCTCCCCGGAGTGGAGGCGGCCGAGCGCGCCGGGGTGCCCGCCTTCCTGG
AGACCTCCGCGCCCCGCAACCTCCCCTTCTACGAGCGGCTCGGCTTCACCGTCACCGCCGACGTCGAGGT
GCCCGAAGGACCGCGCACCTGGTGCATGACCCGCAAGCCCGGTGCCTGAGCGATCGCTAATCAACCTCTG
GATTACAAAATTTGTGAAAGATTGACTGGTATTCTTAACTATGTTGCTCCTTTTACGCTATGTGGATACG
CTGCTTTAATGCCTTTGTATCATGCTATTGCTTCCCGTATGGCTTTCATTTTCTCCTCCTTGTATAAATC
CTGGTTGCTGTCTCTTTATGAGGAGTTGTGGCCCGTTGTCAGGCAACGTGGCGTGGTGTGCACTGTGTTT
GCTGACGCAACCCCCACTGGTTGGGGCATTGCCACCACCTGTCAGCTCCTTTCCGGGACTTTCGCTTTCC
CCCTCCCTATTGCCACGGCGGAACTCATCGCCGCCTGCCTTGCCCGCTGCTGGACAGGGGCTCGGCTGTT
GGGCACTGACAATTCCGTGGTGTTGTCGGGGAAGCTGACGTCCTTTCCATGGCTGCTCGCCTGTGTTGCC
ACCTGGATTCTGCGCGGGACGTCCTTCTGCTACGTCCCTTCGGCCCTCAATCCAGCGGACCTTCCTTCCC
GCGGCCTGCTGCCGGCTCTGCGGCCTCTTCCGCGTCTTCGCCTTCGCCCTCAGACGAGTCGGATCTCCCT
TTGGGCCGCCTCCCCGCTTAATCGCGTCGAGACCTAGAAAAACATGGAGCAATCACAAGTAGCAATACAG
CAGCTACCAATGCTGATTGTGCCTGGCTAGAAGCACAAGAGGAGGAGGAGGTGGGTTTTCCAGTCACACC
TCAGGTACCTTTAAGACCAATGACTTACAAGGCAGCTGTAGATCTTAGCCACTTTTTAAAAGAAAAGGGG
GGACTGGAAGGGCTAATTCACTCCCAACGAAGACAAGATATCCTTGATCTGTGGATCTACCACACACAAG
GCTACTTCCCTGATTGGCAGAACTACACACCAGGGCCAGGGATCAGATATCCACTGACCTTTGGATGGTG
CTACAAGCTAGTACCAGTTGAGCAAGAGAAGGTAGAAGAAGCCAATGAAGGAGAGAACACCCGCTTGTTA
CACCCTGTGAGCCTGCATGGGATGGATGACCCGGAGAGAGAAGTATTAGAGTGGAGGTTTGACAGCCGCC
TAGCATTTCATCACATGGCCCGAGAGCTGCATCCGGACTGTACTGGGTCTCTCTGGTTAGACCAGATCTG
AGCCTGGGAGCTCTCTGGCTAACTAGGGAACCCACTGCTTAAGCCTCAATAAAGCTTGCCTTGAGTGCTT
CAAGTAGTGTGTGCCCGTCTGTTGTGTGACTCTGGTAACTAGAGATCCCTCAGACCCTTTTAGTCAGTGT
GGAAAATCTCTAGCAGGGCCCGTTTCATGTGAGCAAAAGGCCAGCAAAAGGCCAGGAACCGTAAAAAGGC
CGCGTTGCTGGCGTTTTTCCATAGGCTCCGCCCCCCTGACGAGCATCACAAAAATCGACGCTCAAGTCAG
AGGTGGCGAAACCCGACAGGACTATAAAGATACCAGGCGTTTCCCCCTGGAAGCTCCCTCGTGCGCTCTC
CTGTTCCGACCCTGCCGCTTACCGGATACCTGTCCGCCTTTCTCCCTTCGGGAAGCGTGGCGCTTTCTCA
TAGCTCACGCTGTAGGTATCTCAGTTCGGTGTAGGTCGTTCGCTCCAAGCTGGGCTGTGTGCACGAACCC
CCCGTTCAGCCCGACCGCTGCGCCTTATCCGGTAACTATCGTCTTGAGTCCAACCCGGTAAGACACGACT
TATCGCCACTGGCAGCAGCCACTGGTAACAGGATTAGCAGAGCGAGGTATGTAGGCGGTGCTACAGAGTT
CTTGAAGTGGTGGCCTAACTACGGCTACACTAGAAGAACAGTATTTGGTATCTGCGCTCTGCTGAAGCCA
GTTACCTTCGGAAAAAGAGTTGGTAGCTCTTGATCCGGCAAACAAACCACCGCTGGTAGCGGTGGTTTTT
TTGTTTGCAAGCAGCAGATTACGCGCAGAAAAAAAGGATCTCAAGAAGATCCTTTGATCTTTTCTACGGG
GTCTGACGCTCAGTGGAACGAAAACTCACGTTAAGGGATTTTGGTCATGAGATTATCAAAAAGGATCTTC
ACCTAGATCCTTTTAAATTAAAAATGAAGTTTTAAATCAATCTAAAGTATATATGAGTAAACTTGGTCTG
ACAGTTACCAATGCTTAATCAGTGAGGCACCTATCTCAGCGATCTGTCTATTTCGTTCATCCATAGTTGC
CTGACTCCCCGTCGTGTAGATAACTACGATACGGGAGGGCTTACCATCTGGCCCCAGTGCTGCAATGATA
CCGCGAGACCCACGCTCACCGGCTCCAGATTTATCAGCAATAAACCAGCCAGCCGGAAGGGCCGAGCGCA
GAAGTGGTCCTGCAACTTTATCCGCCTCCATCCAGTCTATTAATTGTTGCCGGGAAGCTAGAGTAAGTAG
TTCGCCAGTTAATAGTTTGCGCAACGTTGTTGCCATTGCTACAGGCATCGTGGTGTCACGCTCGTCGTTT
GGTATGGCTTCATTCAGCTCCGGTTCCCAACGATCAAGGCGAGTTACATGATCCCCCATGTTGTGCAAAA
AAGCGGTTAGCTCCTTCGGTCCTCCGATCGTTGTCAGAAGTAAGTTGGCCGCAGTGTTATCACTCATGGT
TATGGCAGCACTGCATAATTCTCTTACTGTCATGCCATCCGTAAGATGCTTTTCTGTGACTGGTGAGTAC
TCAACCAAGTCATTCTGAGAATAGTGTATGCGGCGACCGAGTTGCTCTTGCCCGGCGTCAATACGGGATA
ATACCGCGCCACATAGCAGAACTTTAAAAGTGCTCATCATTGGAAAACGTTCTTCGGGGCGAAAACTCTC
AAGGATCTTACCGCTGTTGAGATCCAGTTCGATGTAACCCACTCGTGCACCCAACTGATCTTCAGCATCT
TTTACTTTCACCAGCGTTTCTGGGTGAGCAAAAACAGGAAGGCAAAATGCCGCAAAAAAGGGAATAAGGG
CGACACGGAAATGTTGAATACTCATACTCTTCCTTTTTCAATATTATTGAAGCATTTATCAGGGTTATTG
TCTCATGAGCGGATACATATTTGAATGTATTTAGAAAAATAAACAAATAGGGGTTCCGCGCACATTTCCC
CGAAAAGTGCCACCTGACGTCGACGGATCGGGAGATCTCCCGATCCCCTATGGTGCACTCTCAGTACAAT
CTGCTCTGATGCCGCATAGTTAAGCCAGTATCTGCTCCCTGCTTGTGTGTTGGAGGTCGCTGAGTAGTGC
GCGAGCAAAATTTAAGCTACAACAAGGCAAGGCTTGACCGACAATTGCATGAAG
Features (pLannotate 1.2.2; 20 found; start..end, strand, type, name):
     69..398     +  promoter       SV40 promoter: SV40 enhancer and early promoter
    410..789     +  enhancer       CMV enhancer: human cytomegalovirus immediate early enhancer
    790..989     +  promoter       CMV promoter: human cytomegalovirus (CMV) immediate early promoter
   1007..1187    +  LTR            5' LTR (truncated): truncated 5' long terminal repeat (LTR) from HIV-1
   1234..1359    +  misc_feature   HIV-1 Ψ: packaging signal of human immunodeficiency virus type 1
   1343..1681    +  CDS            HIV-1 gag (fragment): gag protein from human immunodeficiency virus 1; gag
   1856..2089    +  misc_feature   RRE: The Rev response element (RRE) of HIV-1 allows for Rev-dependent mRNA export from the nucleus to the cytoplasm.
   2210..2452    +  CDS            env (fragment): ENV_HV2ST - Experimental evidence at protein level: Swiss-Prot protein existence level 1. The gp120-gp41 heterodimer allows rapid transcytosis of the virus through CD4 negative cells such as simple epithelial monolayers of the intestinal, rectal and endocervical epithelial barriers. Both gp120 and gp41 specifically recognize glycosphingolipids galactosyl- ceramide (GalCer) or 3' sulfo-galactosyl-ceramide (GalS) present in the lipid rafts structures of epithelial cells. Binding to these alternative receptors allows the rapid transcytosis of the virus through the epithelial cells. This transcyto
   2465..2565    +  CDS            Rev (fragment): human immunodeficiency virus 1 (HIV-1) Rev protein; rev; enhances nuclear export of unspliced and incompletely spliced viral mRNAs
   2615..2732    +  misc_feature   cPPT/CTS: central polypurine tract and central termination sequence of HIV-1
   2869..3276    +  promoter       SFFV promoter: spleen focus-forming virus long terminal repeat (LTR) promoter
   3342..3364    +  CDS            FLAG (fragment): FLAG® epitope tag, followed by an enterokinase cleavage site
   4280..4879    +  CDS            PuroR: puromycin N-acetyltransferase; pac from Streptomyces alboniger; confers resistance to puromycin
   4889..5477    +  misc_feature   WPRE: woodchuck hepatitis virus posttranscriptional regulatory element
   5488..5988    +  CDS            nef (fragment): NEF_HV1LA - Experimental evidence at protein level: Swiss-Prot protein existence level 1. Extracellular Nef protein targets CD4(+) T-lymphocytes for apoptosis by interacting with CXCR4 surface receptors. From Human immunodeficiency virus type 1 group M subtype B (isolate Lai) (HIV-1).
   5995..6175    +  LTR            5' LTR (truncated): truncated 5' long terminal repeat (LTR) from HIV-1
   6246..6834    -  rep_origin     ori: high-copy-number ColE1/pMB1/pBR322/pUC origin of replication
   7005..7865    -  CDS            AmpR: β-lactamase; bla; confers resistance to ampicillin, carbenicillin, and related antibiotics
   7866..7970    -  promoter       AmpR promoter: bla
   8029..8081    -  misc_feature   bom (fragment): basis of mobility region from pBR322
