[The description below was written by a language model from this plasmid's Addgene catalogue record and pLannotate feature annotations shown in this document.]
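Description:
pscALPS-SIV-ASC vpr is an HIV-1-based lentiviral transfer vector built on the pscALPS Puro backbone, designed to deliver and stably express a primate lentiviral accessory protein in mammalian cells. In bacteria it is maintained through a high-copy ColE1/pUC-type origin and selected with ampicillin via the β-lactamase gene. The viral portion begins with a CMV enhancer/promoter placed upstream of a truncated 5' LTR, which drives transcription of the vector genome in packaging cells. This is followed by the Ψ packaging signal with an adjoining gag fragment, the Rev response element for Rev-dependent nuclear export, and the cPPT/CTS element that aids nuclear import of the reverse-transcribed genome. A WPRE upstream of the 3' LTR region enhances transcript expression. Short env, rev and nef fragments annotated in the table are residual HIV-1 sequence rather than functional genes.

The payload is a codon-optimized Vpr open reading frame from SIVASC carrying an N-terminal 3xFLAG tag for detection or immunoprecipitation, expressed from the spleen focus-forming virus (SFFV) LTR promoter. The automated annotation picks up only a fragment of the FLAG tag and does not label the Vpr coding sequence itself, which presumably lies in the unannotated stretch after the tag. A puromycin N-acetyltransferase gene sits further downstream and allows selection of transduced cells. The interval between the Vpr region and PuroR is also unannotated, so the record does not state which element drives puromycin resistance. The associated work concerns Vpx and Vpr proteins counteracting HUSH complex-mediated transcriptional repression of proviruses, consistent with use of this vector to test the activity of SIVASC Vpr in transduced cells.
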