Addgene plasmid #115824: pscALPS-SIV-ASC vpr
Purpose: Encodes codon optimized 3xFLAG-SIVASC Vpr (KJ461715) and puromycin resistance protein
Depositing lab: Jeremy Luban. Depositing organization: University of Massachusetts, Worcester. Publication: Primate immunodeficiency virus proteins Vpx and Vpr counteract transcriptional repression of proviruses by the HUSH complex. Yurkovetskiy L, Guney MH, Kim K, Goh SL, McCauley S, Dauphin A, Diehl WE, Luban J. Nat Microbiol. 2018 Dec;3(12):1354-1361. doi: 10.1038/s41564-018-0256-x. Epub 2018 Oct 8. PubMed 30297740.
Backbone
  Vector backbone: pscALPS Puro
  Vector type: Lentiviral
  Selectable markers: Puromycin
Growth in bacteria
  Bacterial resistance: Ampicillin, 100 μg/mL
  Growth temperature: 30°C
  Growth strain: NEB Stable
  Copy number: High Copy
Gene/Insert
  Gene/Insert name: SIVASC Vpr (KJ461715)
  Promoter: SFFV
  Tag / fusion protein: 3x-FLAG (N terminal on insert)
  Cloning method: Restriction Enzyme; 5′ cloning site XbaI (unknown if destroyed); 3′ cloning site EcoRI (unknown if destroyed)
Terms and licenses: Academic/Nonprofit Terms; Industry Terms: Not Available to Industry
Depositor comments: PuroR . Please visit https://www.biorxiv.org/content/early/2018/04/03/293001 for bioRxiv preprint.
How to cite: pscALPS-SIV-ASC vpr was a gift from Jeremy Luban (Addgene plasmid # 115824 ; http://n2t.net/addgene:115824 ; RRID:Addgene_115824)
