>Addgene plasmid #115824 | pscALPS-SIV-ASC vpr | depositor partial sequence | sequence record 218773 | SIV ASC Vpr
TCTAGAGCCGCCATGGATTATAAAGATGACGATGACAAAGACTATAAAGACGATGACGACAAAGATTACA
AGGACGACGACGACAAAGCGGCCGCTATGGAGGGTATCCCACCTAGCCACCCTCCCCACTGGCTTTCAAG
AACAGAGATGAGCCAGCGGCAGATTCAAGAAACTCTCTGGGAGTTGAATGAAGAAGCTGAGAAGCACTTT
AGTAGGGAAGAACTTCGAGGGGTTTGGCAGCATTGTTTGTCCCTCCCGGCCGACATTAACTGGACGGAAC
AACAGGCATGGGCAGCTACTGCTATAGACTACATTAAAATTATACAGAAACTGCTGTGGGACCATTACAA
AAAAGGATGTTTCCATCGCTACCACGTAAGGGTGAGGAGATTTCCGCAGCTCCGCCCGCTCAGGGGGACA
GCTGGACAGGAAACGCCTCACGATAGCGATCCGCCACAGGTTCTCCGCCCCTCCAGGTATCATCCAGACA
ACTAACCCGGGGAATTC
